>Addgene plasmid #82148 | pDONR223_NANOG_WT | addgene full sequence | sequence record 163176 | Addgene NGS result
GGTCGGAACAGGAGAGCGCACGAGGGAGCTTCCAGGGGGAAACGCCTGGTATCTTTATAGTCCTGTCGGG
TTTCGCCACCTCTGACTTGAGCGTCGATTTTTGTGATGCTCGTCAGGGGGGCGGAGCCTATGGAAAAACG
CCAGCAACGCGGCCTTTTTACGGTTCCTGGCCTTTTGCTGGCCTTTTGCTCACATGTTCTTTCCTGCGTT
ATCCCCTGATTCTGTGGATAACCGTATTACCGCCTTTGAGTGAGCTGATACCGCTCGCCGCAGCCGAACG
ACCGAGCGCAGCGAGTCAGTGAGCGAGGAAGCGGAAGAGCGCCCAATACGCAAACCGCCTCTCCCCGCGC
GTTGGCCGATTCATTAATGCAGCTGGCACGACAGGTTTCCCGACTGGAAAGCGGGCAGTGAGCGCAACGC
AATTAATACGCGTACCGCTAGCCAGGAAGAGTTTGTAGAAACGCAAAAAGGCCATCCGTCAGGATGGCCT
TCTGCTTAGTTTGATGCCTGGCAGTTTATGGCGGGCGTCCTGCCCGCCACCCTCCGGGCCGTTGCTTCAC
AACGTTCAAATCCGCTCCCGGCGGATTTGTCCTACTCAGGAGAGCGTTCACCGACAAACAACAGATAAAA
CGAAAGGCCCAGTCTTCCGACTGAGCCTTTCGTTTTATTTGATGCCTGGCAGTTCCCTACTCTCGCGTTA
ACGCTAGCATGGATGTTTTCCCAGTCACGACGTTGTAAAACGACGGCCAGTCTTAAGCTCGGGCCCCAAA
TAATGATTTTATTTTGACTGATAGTGACCTGTTCGTTGCAACAAATTGATGAGCAATGCTTTTTTATAAT
GCCAACTTTGTACAAAAAAGTTGGCACCATGAGTGTGGATCCAGCTTGTCCCCAAAGCTTGCCTTGCTTT
GAAGCATCCGACTGTAAAGAATCTTCACCTATGCCTGTGATTTGTGGGCCTGAAGAAAACTATCCATCCT
TGCAAATGTCTTCTGCTGAGATGCCTCACACGGAGACTGTCTCTCCTCTTCCCTCCTCCATGGATCTGCT
TATTCAGGACAGCCCTGATTCTTCCACCAGTCCCAAAGGCAAACAACCCACTTCTGCAGAGAATAGTGTC
GCAAAAAAGGAAGACAAGGTCCCAGTCAAGAAACAGAAGACCAGAACTGTGTTCTCTTCCACCCAGCTGT
GTGTACTCAATGATAGATTTCAGAGACAGAAATACCTCAGCCTCCAGCAGATGCAAGAACTCTCCAACAT
CCTGAACCTCAGCTACAAACAGGTGAAGACCTGGTTCCAGAACCAGAGAATGAAATCTAAGAGGTGGCAG
AAAAACAACTGGCCGAAGAATAGCAATGGTGTGACGCAGAAGGCCTCAGCACCTACCTACCCCAGCCTCT
ACTCTTCCTACCACCAGGGATGCCTGGTGAACCCGACTGGGAACCTTCCAATGTGGAGCAACCAGACCTG
GAACAATTCAACCTGGAGCAACCAGACCCAGAACATCCAGTCCTGGAGCAACCACTCCTGGAACACTCAG
ACCTGGTGCACCCAATCCTGGAACAATCAGGCCTGGAACAGTCCCTTCTATAACTGTGGAGAGGAATCTC
TGCAGTCCTGCATGCAGTTCCAGCCAAATTCTCCTGCCAGTGACTTGGAGGCTGCTTTGGAAGCTGCTGG
GGAAGGCCTTAATGTAATACAGCAGACCACTAGGTATTTTAGTACTCCACAAACCATGGATTTATTCCTA
AACTACTCCATGAACATGCAACCTGAAGACGTGTGATTGCCAACTTTCTTGTACAAAGTTGGCATTATAA
GAAAGCATTGCTTATCAATTTGTTGCAACGAACAGGTCACTATCAGTCAAAATAAAATCATTATTTGCCA
TCCAGCTGATATCCCCTATAGTGAGTCGTATTACATGGTCATAGCTGTTTCCTGGCAGCTCTGGCCCGTG
TCTCAAAATCTCTGATGTTACATTGCACAAGATAAAAATATATCATCATGCCTCCTCTAGACCAGCCAGG
ACAGAAATGCCTCGACTTCGCTGCTACCCAAGGTTGCCGGGTGACGCACACCGTGGAAACGGATGAAGGC
ACGAACCCAGTGGACATAAGCCTGTTCGGTTCGTAAGCTGTAATGCAAGTAGCGTATGCGCTCACGCAAC
TGGTCCAGAACCTTGACCGAACGCAGCGGTGGTAACGGCGCAGTGGCGGTTTTCATGGCTTGTTATGACT
GTTTTTTTGGGGTACAGTCTATGCCTCGGGCATCCAAGCAGCAAGCGCGTTACGCCGTGGGTCGATGTTT
GATGTTATGGAGCAGCAACGATGTTACGCAGCAGGGCAGTCGCCCTAAAACAAAGTTAAACATTATGAGG
GAAGCGGTGATCGCCGAAGTATCGACTCAACTATCAGAGGTAGTTGGCGTCATCGAGCGCCATCTCGAAC
CGACGTTGCTGGCCGTACATTTGTACGGCTCCGCAGTGGATGGCGGCCTGAAGCCACACAGTGATATTGA
TTTGCTGGTTACGGTGACCGTAAGGCTTGATGAAACAACGCGGCGAGCTTTGATCAACGACCTTTTGGAA
ACTTCGGCTTCCCCTGGAGAGAGCGAGATTCTCCGCGCTGTAGAAGTCACCATTGTTGTGCACGACGACA
TCATTCCGTGGCGTTATCCAGCTAAGCGCGAACTGCAATTTGGAGAATGGCAGCGCAATGACATTCTTGC
AGGTATCTTCGAGCCAGCCACGATCGACATTGATCTGGCTATCTTGCTGACAAAAGCAAGAGAACATAGC
GTTGCCTTGGTAGGTCCAGCGGCGGAGGAACTCTTTGATCCGGTTCCTGAACAGGATCTATTTGAGGCGC
TAAATGAAACCTTAACGCTATGGAACTCGCCGCCCGACTGGGCTGGCGATGAGCGAAATGTAGTGCTTAC
GTTGTCCCGCATTTGGTACAGCGCAGTAACCGGCAAAATCGCGCCGAAGGATGTCGCTGCCGACTGGGCA
ATGGAGCGCCTGCCGGCCCAGTATCAGCCCGTCATACTTGAAGCTAGACAGGCTTATCTTGGACAAGAAG
AAGATCGCTTGGCCTCGCGCGCAGATCAGTTGGAAGAATTTGTCCACTACGTGAAAGGCGAGATCACCAA
GGTAGTCGGCAAATAACCCTCGAGCCACCCATGACCAAAATCCCTTAACGTGAGTTACGCGTCGTTCCAC
TGAGCGTCAGACCCCGTAGAAAAGATCAAAGGATCTTCTTGAGATCCTTTTTTTCTGCGCGTAATCTGCT
GCTTGCAAACAAAAAAACCACCGCTACCAGCGGTGGTTTGTTTGCCGGATCAAGAGCTACCAACTCTTTT
TCCGAAGGTAACTGGCTTCAGCAGAGCGCAGATACCAAATACTGTTCTTCTAGTGTAGCCGTAGTTAGGC
CACCACTTCAAGAACTCTGTAGCACCGCCTACATACCTCGCTCTGCTAATCCTGTTACCAGTGGCTGCTG
CCAGTGGCGATAAGTCGTGTCTTACCGGGTTGGACTCAAGACGATAGTTACCGGATAAGGCGCAGCGGTC
GGGCTGAACGGGGGGTTCGTGCACACAGCCCAGCTTGGAGCGAACGACCTACACCGAACTGAGATACCTA
CAGCGTGAGCTATGAGAAAGCGCCACGCTTCCCGAAGGGAGAAAGGCGGACAGGTATCCGGTAAGCGGCA
G
Features (pLannotate 1.2.2; 12 found; start..end, strand, type, name):
    319..411     +  CDS            lacI (fragment): lac repressor; lacI; The lac repressor binds to the lac operator to inhibit transcription in E. coli. This inhibition can be relieved by adding lactose or isopropyl-β-D-thiogalactopyranoside (IPTG).
    466..493     -  terminator     rrnB T2 terminator: transcription terminator T2 from the E. coli rrnB gene
    625..668     +  terminator     rrnB T1 terminator: Escherichia coli rrnB; transcription terminator T1 from the E. coli rrnB gene
    715..751     -  CDS            lacZα (fragment): LacZα fragment of β-galactosidase; lacZ fragment
    768..863     +  protein_bind   attL3: mutant version of attL; recombination site for the Gateway® LR reaction LR Clonase™
    869..1783    +  CDS            NANOG: NANOG_HUMAN - Experimental evidence at protein level: Swiss-Prot protein existence level 1. Transcription regulator involved in inner cell mass and embryonic stem (ES) cells proliferation and self-renewal. Imposes pluripotency on ES cells and prevents their differentiation towards extraembryonic endoderm and trophectoderm lineages. Blocks bone morphogenetic protein-induced mesoderm differentiation of ES cells by physically interacting with SMAD1 and interfering with the recruitment of coactivators to the active SMAD transcriptional complexes. Acts as a transcriptional activator or repressor. B
   1791..1886    -  protein_bind   attL3: mutant version of attL; recombination site for the Gateway® LR reaction LR Clonase™
   1905..1923    -  promoter       T7 promoter: promoter for bacteriophage T7 RNA polymerase
   2113..2136    +  promoter       Pc promoter (fragment): intI1 (promoter lies within the coding sequence); class 1 integron promoter
   2312..2368    +  CDS            GmR (fragment): gentamycin acetyltransferase; aacC1; confers resistance to gentamycin
   2375..3166    +  CDS            SmR: aminoglycoside adenylyltransferase (Murphy, 1985); aadA; confers resistance to spectinomycin and streptomycin
   3259..136     +  rep_origin     ori (across the origin): high-copy-number ColE1/pMB1/pBR322/pUC origin of replication
