[The description below was written by a language model from this plasmid's Addgene catalogue record and pLannotate feature annotations shown in this document.]
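Description:
pDONR223_NANOG_WT is a Gateway entry clone built on the Invitrogen pDONR223 backbone, carrying the human NANOG open reading frame (referenced to NM_024865.3) as part of the Target Accelerator Plasmid Collection. It is a small, high-copy bacterial plasmid of about 3.7 kb, replicated in E. coli from a ColE1/pUC-type origin and selected with spectinomycin through the aadA (SmR) aminoglycoside adenylyltransferase gene. That gene lies downstream of a class 1 integron Pc promoter fragment and a short remnant of a gentamicin resistance gene. Short lacI and lacZα fragments are also annotated, apparently as backbone remnants.

The NANOG coding sequence of roughly 915 bp is flanked on both sides by attL recombination sites. The annotation software labels both as attL3, and they are arranged in opposing orientations as expected for an entry clone. LR Clonase can therefore transfer the ORF directionally into any compatible Gateway destination vector. The record lists no promoter for the insert, so the plasmid is a shuttle and storage clone rather than an expression construct. rrnB T1 and T2 terminators upstream insulate the cassette from read-through transcription, and a T7 promoter sits just beyond the 3′ att site, pointing back toward the insert. The clone is in the "closed" configuration, with a stop codon immediately after the ORF, so C-terminal tags supplied by a destination vector would not be fused. Although the name designates it as wild type, the catalogue lists a K82N change relative to the reference, and the record does not explain this discrepancy. The collection supports systematic functional comparison of cancer-associated gene alleles, including morphological profiling studies.
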