Addgene plasmid #82148: pDONR223_NANOG_WT
Purpose: Gateway Donor vector containing NANOG , part of the Target Accelerator Plasmid Collection.
Depositing lab: Jesse Boehm & William Hahn & David Root. Publication: Systematic Functional Interrogation of Rare Cancer Variants Identifies Oncogenic Alleles. Kim E, Ilic N, Shrestha Y, Zou L, Kamburov A, Zhu C, Yang X, Lubonja R, Tran N, Nguyen C, Lawrence MS, Piccioni F, Bagul M, Doench JG, Chouinard CR, Wu X, Hogstrom L, Natoli T, Tamayo P, Horn H, Corsello SM, Lage K, Root DE, Subramanian A, Golub TR, Getz G, Boehm JS, Hahn WC. Cancer Discov. 2016 Jul;6(7):714-26. doi: 10.1158/2159-8290.CD-16-0160. Epub 2016 May 4. PubMed 27147599.
Backbone
  Vector backbone: pDONR223
  Backbone manufacturer: Invitrogen
  Backbone size w/o insert (bp): 2790
  Vector type: Gateway Entry vector
Growth in bacteria
  Bacterial resistance: Spectinomycin, 50 μg/mL
  Growth temperature: 37°C
  Growth strain: DH5alpha
  Copy number: High Copy
Gene/Insert
  Gene/Insert name: NANOG
  Species: H. sapiens (human)
  Mutation: K82N
  GenBank ID: NM_024865.3
  Entrez Gene: NANOG
  Promoter: None
  Cloning method: Gateway Cloning
  Sequencing primers: 5′ M13pUC-fwd; 3′ M13-Rev
Terms and licenses: Academic/Nonprofit Terms; Industry Terms: Not Available to Industry
Depositor comments: Closed state: stop codon immediately follows insert Supporting reference: Systematic morphological profiling of human gene and allele function via Cell Painting. Rohban MH, et al. Elife. 2017, Mar 18;6. pii: e24060. PubMed PMID 28315521
How to cite: pDONR223_NANOG_WT was a gift from Jesse Boehm & William Hahn & David Root (Addgene plasmid # 82148 ; http://n2t.net/addgene:82148 ; RRID:Addgene_82148)
