>Addgene plasmid #82148 | pDONR223_NANOG_WT | depositor partial sequence | sequence record 155519 | Insert sequence
ATGAGTGTGGATCCAGCTTGTCCCCAAAGCTTGCCTTGCTTTGAAGCATCCGACTGTAAAGAATCTTCAC
CTATGCCTGTGATTTGTGGGCCTGAAGAAAACTATCCATCCTTGCAAATGTCTTCTGCTGAGATGCCTCA
CACGGAGACTGTCTCTCCTCTTCCCTCCTCCATGGATCTGCTTATTCAGGACAGCCCTGATTCTTCCACC
AGTCCCAAAGGCAAACAACCCACTTCTGCAGAGAATAGTGTCGCAAAAAAGGAAGACAAGGTCCCAGTCA
AGAAACAGAAGACCAGAACTGTGTTCTCTTCCACCCAGCTGTGTGTACTCAATGATAGATTTCAGAGACA
GAAATACCTCAGCCTCCAGCAGATGCAAGAACTCTCCAACATCCTGAACCTCAGCTACAAACAGGTGAAG
ACCTGGTTCCAGAACCAGAGAATGAAATCTAAGAGGTGGCAGAAAAACAACTGGCCGAAGAATAGCAATG
GTGTGACGCAGAAGGCCTCAGCACCTACCTACCCCAGCCTCTACTCTTCCTACCACCAGGGATGCCTGGT
GAACCCGACTGGGAACCTTCCAATGTGGAGCAACCAGACCTGGAACAATTCAACCTGGAGCAACCAGACC
CAGAACATCCAGTCCTGGAGCAACCACTCCTGGAACACTCAGACCTGGTGCACCCAATCCTGGAACAATC
AGGCCTGGAACAGTCCCTTCTATAACTGTGGAGAGGAATCTCTGCAGTCCTGCATGCAGTTCCAGCCAAA
TTCTCCTGCCAGTGACTTGGAGGCTGCTTTGGAAGCTGCTGGGGAAGGCCTTAATGTAATACAGCAGACC
ACTAGGTATTTTAGTACTCCACAAACCATGGATTTATTCCTAAACTACTCCATGAACATGCAACCTGAAG
ACGTG
